Addgene plasmid #82257: pDONR223_DIABLO_WT
Purpose: Gateway Donor vector containing DIABLO , part of the Target Accelerator Plasmid Collection.
Depositing lab: Jesse Boehm & William Hahn & David Root. Depositing organization: Broad Institute. Publication: Systematic Functional Interrogation of Rare Cancer Variants Identifies Oncogenic Alleles. Kim E, Ilic N, Shrestha Y, Zou L, Kamburov A, Zhu C, Yang X, Lubonja R, Tran N, Nguyen C, Lawrence MS, Piccioni F, Bagul M, Doench JG, Chouinard CR, Wu X, Hogstrom L, Natoli T, Tamayo P, Horn H, Corsello SM, Lage K, Root DE, Subramanian A, Golub TR, Getz G, Boehm JS, Hahn WC. Cancer Discov. 2016 Jul;6(7):714-26. doi: 10.1158/2159-8290.CD-16-0160. Epub 2016 May 4. PubMed 27147599.
Backbone
  Vector backbone: pDONR223
  Backbone manufacturer: Invitrogen
  Backbone size w/o insert (bp): 2790
  Vector type: Gateway Entry vector
Growth in bacteria
  Bacterial resistance: Spectinomycin, 50 μg/mL
  Growth temperature: 37°C
  Growth strain: DH5alpha
  Copy number: High Copy
Gene/Insert
  Gene/Insert name: DIABLO (alt name: NM_019887.5)
  Species: H. sapiens (human)
  Mutation: WT
  Entrez Gene: DIABLO (a.k.a. DFNA64, SMAC)
  Promoter: None
  Cloning method: Gateway Cloning
  Sequencing primers: 5′ M13pUC-fwd; 3′ M13-Rev
Terms and licenses: Academic/Nonprofit Terms; Industry Terms: Not Available to Industry
Depositor comments: Open state: NO stop codon immediately follows insert. Supporting reference: Systematic morphological profiling of human gene and allele function via Cell Painting. Rohban MH, et al. Elife. 2017, Mar 18;6. pii: e24060. PubMed PMID 28315521
How to cite: pDONR223_DIABLO_WT was a gift from Jesse Boehm & William Hahn & David Root (Addgene plasmid # 82257 ; http://n2t.net/addgene:82257 ; RRID:Addgene_82257)
