[The description below was written by a language model from this plasmid's Addgene catalogue record and pLannotate feature annotations shown in this document.]
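Description:
pDONR223_DIABLO_WT is a Gateway entry clone built on the Invitrogen pDONR223 backbone, carrying the wild-type human DIABLO open reading frame (also known as SMAC; reference transcript NM_019887.5). It is a small bacterial plasmid of about 3.5 kb that replicates in E. coli from a high-copy ColE1/pUC-type origin. Selection is with spectinomycin, through the aadA (SmR) aminoglycoside adenylyltransferase gene. The short lacI, lacZα, gentamicin-resistance and integron Pc promoter fragments picked up by the annotation appear to be backbone remnants rather than functional elements.

The roughly 0.7 kb DIABLO coding sequence sits between two attL recombination sites (annotated as attL3 and attL2). An LR Clonase reaction can therefore move it directionally into any compatible Gateway destination vector. The record lists no promoter for the insert, so the plasmid serves as an ORF source rather than an expression construct. rrnB T1 and T2 terminators upstream of the cassette shield it from read-through transcription, and a T7 promoter lies just outside the downstream att site, pointing back toward the insert. The clone is in the "open" configuration, with no stop codon immediately after the ORF, which permits C-terminal fusion to tags or reporters supplied by the destination vector.

DIABLO encodes a pro-apoptotic protein that promotes caspase activation by antagonising inhibitor-of-apoptosis proteins such as XIAP. This clone belongs to the Target Accelerator Plasmid Collection, where it provides the wild-type reference allele for systematic comparisons of gene and cancer-variant function, including morphological profiling studies.
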