Features (pLannotate 1.2.2; 12 found; start..end, strand, type, name):
     10..598     +  rep_origin     ori: high-copy-number ColE1/pMB1/pBR322/pUC origin of replication
    781..873     +  CDS            lacI (fragment): lac repressor; lacI; The lac repressor binds to the lac operator to inhibit transcription in E. coli. This inhibition can be relieved by adding lactose or isopropyl-β-D-thiogalactopyranoside (IPTG).
    928..955     -  terminator     rrnB T2 terminator: transcription terminator T2 from the E. coli rrnB gene
   1087..1130    +  terminator     rrnB T1 terminator: Escherichia coli rrnB; transcription terminator T1 from the E. coli rrnB gene
   1177..1213    -  CDS            lacZα (fragment): LacZα fragment of β-galactosidase; lacZ fragment
   1230..1325    +  protein_bind   attL3: mutant version of attL; recombination site for the Gateway® LR reaction LR Clonase™
   1328..2044    +  CDS            DIABLO: DBLOH_HUMAN - Also known as SMAC. Experimental evidence at protein level: Swiss-Prot protein existence level 1. Promotes apoptosis by activating caspases in the cytochrome c/Apaf-1/caspase-9 pathway. Acts by opposing the inhibitory activity of inhibitor of apoptosis proteins (IAP). Inhibits the activity of BIRC6/bruce by inhibiting its binding to caspases. Isoform 3 attenuates the stability and apoptosis-inhibiting activity of XIAP/BIRC4 by promoting XIAP/BIRC4 ubiquitination and degradation through the ubiquitin-proteasome pathway. Isoform 3 also disrupts XIAP/BIRC4 interacting with processed
   2047..2145    -  protein_bind   attL2: mutant version of attL; recombination site for the Gateway® LR reaction LR Clonase™
   2163..2181    -  promoter       T7 promoter: promoter for bacteriophage T7 RNA polymerase
   2371..2394    +  promoter       Pc promoter (fragment): intI1 (promoter lies within the coding sequence); class 1 integron promoter
   2570..2626    +  CDS            GmR (fragment): gentamycin acetyltransferase; aacC1; confers resistance to gentamycin
   2633..3424    +  CDS            SmR: aminoglycoside adenylyltransferase (Murphy, 1985); aadA; confers resistance to spectinomycin and streptomycin
>Addgene plasmid #82257 | pDONR223_DIABLO_WT | addgene full sequence | sequence record 165222 | Addgene NGS result
AGGATCTTCTTGAGATCCTTTTTTTCTGCGCGTAATCTGCTGCTTGCAAACAAAAAAACCACCGCTACCA
GCGGTGGTTTGTTTGCCGGATCAAGAGCTACCAACTCTTTTTCCGAAGGTAACTGGCTTCAGCAGAGCGC
AGATACCAAATACTGTTCTTCTAGTGTAGCCGTAGTTAGGCCACCACTTCAAGAACTCTGTAGCACCGCC
TACATACCTCGCTCTGCTAATCCTGTTACCAGTGGCTGCTGCCAGTGGCGATAAGTCGTGTCTTACCGGG
TTGGACTCAAGACGATAGTTACCGGATAAGGCGCAGCGGTCGGGCTGAACGGGGGGTTCGTGCACACAGC
CCAGCTTGGAGCGAACGACCTACACCGAACTGAGATACCTACAGCGTGAGCTATGAGAAAGCGCCACGCT
TCCCGAAGGGAGAAAGGCGGACAGGTATCCGGTAAGCGGCAGGGTCGGAACAGGAGAGCGCACGAGGGAG
CTTCCAGGGGGAAACGCCTGGTATCTTTATAGTCCTGTCGGGTTTCGCCACCTCTGACTTGAGCGTCGAT
TTTTGTGATGCTCGTCAGGGGGGCGGAGCCTATGGAAAAACGCCAGCAACGCGGCCTTTTTACGGTTCCT
GGCCTTTTGCTGGCCTTTTGCTCACATGTTCTTTCCTGCGTTATCCCCTGATTCTGTGGATAACCGTATT
ACCGCCTTTGAGTGAGCTGATACCGCTCGCCGCAGCCGAACGACCGAGCGCAGCGAGTCAGTGAGCGAGG
AAGCGGAAGAGCGCCCAATACGCAAACCGCCTCTCCCCGCGCGTTGGCCGATTCATTAATGCAGCTGGCA
CGACAGGTTTCCCGACTGGAAAGCGGGCAGTGAGCGCAACGCAATTAATACGCGTACCGCTAGCCAGGAA
GAGTTTGTAGAAACGCAAAAAGGCCATCCGTCAGGATGGCCTTCTGCTTAGTTTGATGCCTGGCAGTTTA
TGGCGGGCGTCCTGCCCGCCACCCTCCGGGCCGTTGCTTCACAACGTTCAAATCCGCTCCCGGCGGATTT
GTCCTACTCAGGAGAGCGTTCACCGACAAACAACAGATAAAACGAAAGGCCCAGTCTTCCGACTGAGCCT
TTCGTTTTATTTGATGCCTGGCAGTTCCCTACTCTCGCGTTAACGCTAGCATGGATGTTTTCCCAGTCAC
GACGTTGTAAAACGACGGCCAGTCTTAAGCTCGGGCCCCAAATAATGATTTTATTTTGACTGATAGTGAC
CTGTTCGTTGCAACAAATTGATGAGCAATGCTTTTTTATAATGCCAACTTTGTACAAAAAAGTTGGCATG
GCGGCTCTGAAGAGTTGGCTGTCGCGCAGCGTAACTTCATTCTTCAGGTACAGACAGTGTTTGTGTGTTC
CTGTTGTGGCTAACTTTAAGAAGCGGTGTTTCTCAGAATTGATAAGACCATGGCACAAAACTGTGACGAT
TGGCTTTGGAGTAACCCTGTGTGCGGTTCCTATTGCACAGAAATCAGAGCCTCATTCCCTTAGTAGTGAA
GCATTGATGAGGAGAGCAGTGTCTTTGGTAACAGATAGCACCTCTACCTTTCTCTCTCAGACCACATATG
CGTTGATTGAAGCTATTACTGAATATACTAAGGCTGTTTATACCTTAACTTCTCTTTACCGACAATATAC
AAGTTTACTTGGGAAAATGAATTCAGAGGAGGAAGATGAAGTGTGGCAGGTGATCATAGGAGCCAGAGCT
GAGATGACTTCAAAACACCAAGAGTACTTGAAGCTGGAAACCACTTGGATGACTGCAGTTGGTCTTTCAG
AGATGGCAGCAGAAGCTGCATATCAAACTGGCGCAGATCAGGCCTCTATAACCGCCAGGAATCACATTCA
GCTGGTGAAACTGCAGGTGGAAGAGGTGCACCAGCTCTCCCGGAAAGCAGAAACCAAGCTGGCAGAAGCA
CAGATAGAAGAGCTCCGTCAGAAAACACAGGAGGAAGGGGAGGAGCGGGCTGAGTCGGAGCAGGAGGCCT
ACCTGCGTGAGGATTGCCCAACTTTCTTGTACAAAGTTGGCATTATAAGAAAGCATTGCTTATCAATTTG
TTGCAACGAACAGGTCACTATCAGTCAAAATAAAATCATTATTTGCCATCCAGCTGATATCCCCTATAGT
GAGTCGTATTACATGGTCATAGCTGTTTCCTGGCAGCTCTGGCCCGTGTCTCAAAATCTCTGATGTTACA
TTGCACAAGATAAAAATATATCATCATGCCTCCTCTAGACCAGCCAGGACAGAAATGCCTCGACTTCGCT
GCTACCCAAGGTTGCCGGGTGACGCACACCGTGGAAACGGATGAAGGCACGAACCCAGTGGACATAAGCC
TGTTCGGTTCGTAAGCTGTAATGCAAGTAGCGTATGCGCTCACGCAACTGGTCCAGAACCTTGACCGAAC
GCAGCGGTGGTAACGGCGCAGTGGCGGTTTTCATGGCTTGTTATGACTGTTTTTTTGGGGTACAGTCTAT
GCCTCGGGCATCCAAGCAGCAAGCGCGTTACGCCGTGGGTCGATGTTTGATGTTATGGAGCAGCAACGAT
GTTACGCAGCAGGGCAGTCGCCCTAAAACAAAGTTAAACATTATGAGGGAAGCGGTGATCGCCGAAGTAT
CGACTCAACTATCAGAGGTAGTTGGCGTCATCGAGCGCCATCTCGAACCGACGTTGCTGGCCGTACATTT
GTACGGCTCCGCAGTGGATGGCGGCCTGAAGCCACACAGTGATATTGATTTGCTGGTTACGGTGACCGTA
AGGCTTGATGAAACAACGCGGCGAGCTTTGATCAACGACCTTTTGGAAACTTCGGCTTCCCCTGGAGAGA
GCGAGATTCTCCGCGCTGTAGAAGTCACCATTGTTGTGCACGACGACATCATTCCGTGGCGTTATCCAGC
TAAGCGCGAACTGCAATTTGGAGAATGGCAGCGCAATGACATTCTTGCAGGTATCTTCGAGCCAGCCACG
ATCGACATTGATCTGGCTATCTTGCTGACAAAAGCAAGAGAACATAGCGTTGCCTTGGTAGGTCCAGCGG
CGGAGGAACTCTTTGATCCGGTTCCTGAACAGGATCTATTTGAGGCGCTAAATGAAACCTTAACGCTATG
GAACTCGCCGCCCGACTGGGCTGGCGATGAGCGAAATGTAGTGCTTACGTTGTCCCGCATTTGGTACAGC
GCAGTAACCGGCAAAATCGCGCCGAAGGATGTCGCTGCCGACTGGGCAATGGAGCGCCTGCCGGCCCAGT
ATCAGCCCGTCATACTTGAAGCTAGACAGGCTTATCTTGGACAAGAAGAAGATCGCTTGGCCTCGCGCGC
AGATCAGTTGGAAGAATTTGTCCACTACGTGAAAGGCGAGATCACCAAGGTAGTCGGCAAATAACCCTCG
AGCCACCCATGACCAAAATCCCTTAACGTGAGTTACGCGTCGTTCCACTGAGCGTCAGACCCCGTAGAAA
AGATCAA
