>Addgene plasmid #82257 | pDONR223_DIABLO_WT | depositor partial sequence | sequence record 155628 | Insert sequence
ATGGCGGCTCTGAAGAGTTGGCTGTCGCGCAGCGTAACTTCATTCTTCAGGTACAGACAGTGTTTGTGTG
TTCCTGTTGTGGCTAACTTTAAGAAGCGGTGTTTCTCAGAATTGATAAGACCATGGCACAAAACTGTGAC
GATTGGCTTTGGAGTAACCCTGTGTGCGGTTCCTATTGCACAGAAATCAGAGCCTCATTCCCTTAGTAGT
GAAGCATTGATGAGGAGAGCAGTGTCTTTGGTAACAGATAGCACCTCTACCTTTCTCTCTCAGACCACAT
ATGCGTTGATTGAAGCTATTACTGAATATACTAAGGCTGTTTATACCTTAACTTCTCTTTACCGACAATA
TACAAGTTTACTTGGGAAAATGAATTCAGAGGAGGAAGATGAAGTGTGGCAGGTGATCATAGGAGCCAGA
GCTGAGATGACTTCAAAACACCAAGAGTACTTGAAGCTGGAAACCACTTGGATGACTGCAGTTGGTCTTT
CAGAGATGGCAGCAGAAGCTGCATATCAAACTGGCGCAGATCAGGCCTCTATAACCGCCAGGAATCACAT
TCAGCTGGTGAAACTGCAGGTGGAAGAGGTGCACCAGCTCTCCCGGAAAGCAGAAACCAAGCTGGCAGAA
GCACAGATAGAAGAGCTCCGTCAGAAAACACAGGAGGAAGGGGAGGAGCGGGCTGAGTCGGAGCAGGAGG
CCTACCTGCGTGAGGAT
